>Addgene plasmid #120746 | GGE250 | addgene full sequence | sequence record 259344 | Addgene NGS Result
AGCGCCCAATACGCAAACCGCCTCTCCCCGCGCGTTGGCCGATTCATTAATGCAGCTGGCACGACAGGTT
TCCCGACTGGAAAGCGGGCAGTGAGCGCAACGCAATTAATGTGAGTTAGCTCACTCATTAGGCACCCCAG
GCTTTACACTTTATGCTTCCGGCTCGTATGTTGTGTGGAATTGTGAGCGGATAACAATTTCACACAGGAA
ACAGCTATGACCATGATTACGCCAAGCTATTTAGGTGACACTATAGAATACTCAAGCTATGCATCAAGCT
TGGTACCGAGCTCGGATCCACTAGTAACGGCCGCCAGTGTGCTGGAATTCGCCCTTGGTCTCTCATTGGA
TCCAGTAGATGTGTAAGTGTGTAGAAGTGTCGTGTGGGCCAATTGTGGGGAAAGGAGCTTCTTATAGAAG
CTGATCTGCCCCTCTTTCTGATCCACGTTGACCCCCACGCTGTTTTCAGCTTTGCAAAAGTTTGGGACCG
CGGTACGTGGTGGCCTTGCCTCGAAATAATAGTCTTTGTCCGCACTAGTCAGGTCATCGGATTATGCAAG
GCTGTGGAGCTTAATGCGGCGGCTTTCCCTTTTGGGATTCCGCTTCCCGCTGTGGAGCTTAATGCGGCGG
CTTTCCCTTTTGGGATTCCGCTTCCCGCTGTGGAGCTTAATGCGGCGGCTTTCCCTTTTGGGATTCCGCT
TCCCGCTGTGGAGCTTAATGCGGCGGCTTTCCCTTTTGGGATTCCGCTTCCCGCTGTGGAGCTTAATGCG
GCGGCTTTCCCTTTTGGGATTCCGCTTCCCCAGATTGAAACGTACAGTATAGAGAAAAGTAGATGCATCG
ATACGCGTATCGCCGTAGAGACCAAGGGCGAATTCTGCAGATATCCATCACACTGGCGGCCGCTCGAGCA
TGCATCTAGAGGGCCCAATTCGCCCTATAGTGAGTCGTATTACAATTCACTGGCCGTCGTTTTACAACGT
CGTGACTGGGAAAACCCTGGCGTTACCCAACTTAATCGCCTTGCAGCACATCCCCCTTTCGCCAGCTGGC
GTAATAGCGAAGAGGCCCGCACCGATCGCCCTTCCCAACAGTTGCGCAGCCTATACGTACGGCAGTTTAA
GGTTTACACCTATAAAAGAGAGAGCCGTTATCGTCTGTTTGTGGATGTACAGAGTGATATTATTGACACG
CCGGGGCGACGGATGGTGATCCCCCTGGCCAGTGCACGTCTGCTGTCAGATAAAGTCTCCCGTGAACTTT
ACCCGGTGGTGCATATCGGGGATGAAAGCTGGCGCATGATGACCACCGATATGGCCAGTGTGCCGGTCTC
CGTTATCGGGGAAGAAGTGGCTGATCTCAGCCACCGCGAAAATGACATCAAAAACGCCATTAACCTGATG
TTCTGGGGAATATAAATGTCAGGCATGAGATTATCAAAAAGGATCTTCACCTAGATCCTTTTCACGTAGA
AAGCCAGTCCGCAGAAACGGTGCTGACCCCGGATGAATGTCAGCTACTGGGCTATCTGGACAAGGGAAAA
CGCAAGCGCAAAGAGAAAGCAGGTAGCTTGCAGTGGGCTTACATGGCGATAGCTAGACTGGGCGGTTTTA
TGGACAGCAAGCGAACCGGAATTGCCAGCTGGGGCGCCCTCTGGTAAGGTTGGGAAGCCCTGCAAAGTAA
ACTGGATGGCTTTCTTGCCGCCAAGGATCTGATGGCGCAGGGGATCAAGCTCTGATCAAGAGACAGGATG
AGGATCGTTTCGCATGATTGAACAAGATGGATTGCACGCAGGTTCTCCGGCCGCTTGGGTGGAGAGGCTA
TTCGGCTATGACTGGGCACAACAGACAATCGGCTGCTCTGATGCCGCCGTGTTCCGGCTGTCAGCGCAGG
GGCGCCCGGTTCTTTTTGTCAAGACCGACCTGTCCGGTGCCCTGAATGAACTGCAAGACGAGGCAGCGCG
GCTATCGTGGCTGGCCACGACGGGCGTTCCTTGCGCAGCTGTGCTCGACGTTGTCACTGAAGCGGGAAGG
GACTGGCTGCTATTGGGCGAAGTGCCGGGGCAGGATCTCCTGTCATCTCACCTTGCTCCTGCCGAGAAAG
TATCCATCATGGCTGATGCAATGCGGCGGCTGCATACGCTTGATCCGGCTACCTGCCCATTCGACCACCA
AGCGAAACATCGCATCGAGCGAGCACGTACTCGGATGGAAGCCGGTCTTGTCGATCAGGATGATCTGGAC
GAAGAGCATCAGGGGCTCGCGCCAGCCGAACTGTTCGCCAGGCTCAAGGCGAGCATGCCCGACGGCGAGG
ATCTCGTCGTGACCCATGGCGATGCCTGCTTGCCGAATATCATGGTGGAAAATGGCCGCTTTTCTGGATT
CATCGACTGTGGCCGGCTGGGTGTGGCGGACCGCTATCAGGACATAGCGTTGGCTACCCGTGATATTGCT
GAAGAGCTTGGCGGCGAATGGGCTGACCGCTTCCTCGTGCTTTACGGTATCGCCGCTCCCGATTCGCAGC
GCATCGCCTTCTATCGCCTTCTTGACGAGTTCTTCTGAATTATTAACGCTTACAATTTCCTGATGCGGTA
TTTTCTCCTTACGCATCTGTGCGGTATTTCACACCGCATCAGGTGGCACTTTTCGGGGAAATGTGCGCGG
AACCCCTATTTGTTTATTTTTCTAAATACATTCAAATATGTATCCGCTCATGAGACAATAACCCTGATAA
ATGCTTCAATAATAGCACGTGAGGAGGGCCACCATGGCCAAGTTGACCAGTGCCGTTCCGGTGCTCACCG
CGCGCGACGTCGCCGGAGCGGTCGAGTTCTGGACCGACCGGCTCGGGTTCTCCCGGGACTTCGTGGAGGA
CGACTTCGCCGGTGTGGTCCGGGACGACGTGACCCTGTTCATCAGCGCGGTCCAGGACCAGGTGGTGCCG
GACAACACCCTGGCCTGGGTGTGGGTGCGCGGCCTGGACGAGCTGTACGCCGAGTGGTCGGAGGTCGTGT
CCACGAACTTCCGGGACGCCTCCGGGCCGGCCATGACCGAGATCGGCGAGCAGCCGTGGGGGCGGGAGTT
CGCCCTGCGCGACCCGGCCGGCAACTGCGTGCACTTCGTGGCCGAGGAGCAGGACTGACACGTGCTAAAA
CTTCATTTTTAATTTAAAAGGATCTAGGTGAAGATCCTTTTTGATAATCTCATGACCAAAATCCCTTAAC
GTGAGTTTTCGTTCCACTGAGCGTCAGACCCCGTAGAAAAGATCAAAGGATCTTCTTGAGATCCTTTTTT
TCTGCGCGTAATCTGCTGCTTGCAAACAAAAAAACCACCGCTACCAGCGGTGGTTTGTTTGCCGGATCAA
GAGCTACCAACTCTTTTTCCGAAGGTAACTGGCTTCAGCAGAGCGCAGATACCAAATACTGTTCTTCTAG
TGTAGCCGTAGTTAGGCCACCACTTCAAGAACTCTGTAGCACCGCCTACATACCTCGCTCTGCTAATCCT
GTTACCAGTGGCTGCTGCCAGTGGCGATAAGTCGTGTCTTACCGGGTTGGACTCAAGACGATAGTTACCG
GATAAGGCGCAGCGGTCGGGCTGAACGGGGGGTTCGTGCACACAGCCCAGCTTGGAGCGAACGACCTACA
CCGAACTGAGATACCTACAGCGTGAGCTATGAGAAAGCGCCACGCTTCCCGAAGGGAGAAAGGCGGACAG
GTATCCGGTAAGCGGCAGGGTCGGAACAGGAGAGCGCACGAGGGAGCTTCCAGGGGGAAACGCCTGGTAT
CTTTATAGTCCTGTCGGGTTTCGCCACCTCTGACTTGAGCGTCGATTTTTGTGATGCTCGTCAGGGGGGC
GGAGCCTATGGAAAAACGCCAGCAACGCGGCCTTTTTACGGTTCCTGGCCTTTTGCTGGCCTTTTGCTCA
CATGTTCTTTCCTGCGTTATCCCCTGATTCTGTGGATAACCGTATTACCGCCTTTGAGTGAGCTGATACC
GCTCGCCGCAGCCGAACGACCGAGCGCAGCGAGTCAGTGAGCGAGGAAGCGGAAG
Features (pLannotate 1.2.2; 14 found; start..end, strand, type, name):
      2..94      +  CDS            lacI (fragment): lac repressor; lacI; The lac repressor binds to the lac operator to inhibit transcription in E. coli. This inhibition can be relieved by adding lactose or isopropyl-β-D-thiogalactopyranoside (IPTG).
    107..128     +  protein_bind   CAP binding site: CAP binding activates transcription in the presence of cAMP. E. coli catabolite activator protein
    143..173     +  promoter       lac promoter: promoter for the E. coli lac operon
    181..197     +  protein_bind   lac operator: The lac repressor binds to the lac operator to inhibit transcription in E. coli. This inhibition can be relieved by adding lactose or isopropyl-β-D-thiogalactopyranoside (IPTG). lac repressor encoded by lacI
    239..257     +  promoter       SP6 promoter: promoter for bacteriophage SP6 RNA polymerase
    934..952     -  promoter       T7 promoter: promoter for bacteriophage T7 RNA polymerase
    955..1102    +  CDS            lacZα (fragment): LacZα fragment of β-galactosidase; lacZ fragment
   1112..1415    +  CDS            ccdB (fragment): CcdB, a bacterial toxin that poisons DNA gyrase; ccdB; Plasmids containing the ccdB gene cannot be propagated in standard E. coli strains.
   1463..1732    +  CDS            tnpA (fragment): TN5P_ECOLX - Also known as tnp. Experimental evidence at protein level: Swiss-Prot protein existence level 1. Mediates transposition of transposon Tn5 by a 'cut and paste' mechanism. First, the monomeric transposase binds the 19 bp inverted DNA repeats flanking the transposon. Then, dimerization of the DNA- bound transposase creates a synaptic DNA complex. After nicking of the first DNA strand, excision of the transposon proceeds through a series of intermediates. The transposase then mediates the insertion of the transposon at a new site by strand transfer. The activity of the wild- type tran
   1764..2558    +  CDS            NeoR/KanR: aminoglycoside phosphotransferase from Tn5; aph(3')-II (or nptII); confers resistance to neomycin, kanamycin, and G418 (Geneticin®)
   2579..2629    -  misc_feature   bom (fragment): basis of mobility region from pBR322
   2656..2744    +  promoter       AmpR promoter (fragment): bla
   2764..3138    +  CDS            BleoR: antibiotic-binding protein; Sh ble from Streptoalloteichus hindustanus; confers resistance to bleomycin, phleomycin, and Zeocin™
   3276..3864    +  rep_origin     ori: high-copy-number ColE1/pMB1/pBR322/pUC origin of replication
