[The description below was written by a language model from this plasmid's Addgene catalogue record and pLannotate feature annotations shown in this document.]
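Description:
GGE250 is a part-donor plasmid from a modular Golden Gate toolkit for building expression plasmids for the oleaginous yeast Yarrowia lipolytica. It is a bacterial cloning/assembly vector rather than a yeast expression construct: the catalogue lists the backbone as pCR4Blunt-TOPO, and the part was inserted by TOPO cloning. The sequenced record is about 4 kb and carries a high-copy ColE1/pUC-type origin for propagation in E. coli. Selection is with kanamycin through the Tn5-derived NeoR/KanR aminoglycoside phosphotransferase gene. The feature table also annotates a BleoR (Sh ble) coding sequence downstream of an AmpR promoter fragment, along with SP6 and T7 promoters. These features are not the usual description of pCR4Blunt-TOPO, so the actual backbone may be a closely related Blunt-TOPO vector. No yeast origin, centromere or yeast marker is annotated, which fits its role as a storage plasmid.

The payload is a 513 bp synthetic insert named P1_EYK300-5AB, described as an inducible promoter for driving gene expression in position 1 of the toolkit's assemblies. The annotation tool did not recognise it, but it presumably sits in the unannotated interval between the SP6 and T7 promoters. That location is the TOPO cloning site within the lac promoter/operator–lacZα–ccdB cassette. Insertion there disrupts the lacZα–ccdB fusion, giving positive selection for recombinants because intact CcdB poisons DNA gyrase. The record does not state the inducer, the type IIS enzyme or the overhangs that define position 1. In use, the promoter part would be released and combined with other toolkit modules to assemble Y. lipolytica expression cassettes.
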