Addgene plasmid #120746: GGE250
Purpose: Part of GoldenGate Yarrowia lipolytica toolkit for assembling an expression plasmid for Y. lipolytic yeast. Inducible promoter for gene expression in position1 (P1_EYK300-5AB)
Depositing lab: Tristan Rossignol. Depositing organization: INRAE Jouy-en-Josas. Publication: A modular Golden Gate toolkit for Yarrowia lipolytica synthetic biology. Larroude M, Park YK, Soudier P, Kubiak M, Nicaud JM, Rossignol T. Microb Biotechnol. 2019 May 31. doi: 10.1111/1751-7915.13427. PubMed 31148366.
Backbone
  Vector backbone: pCR4Blunt-TOPO
  Vector type: Cloning/assembly plasmid
Growth in bacteria
  Bacterial resistance: Kanamycin, 50 μg/mL
  Growth temperature: 37°C
  Growth strain: DH5alpha
  Copy number: High Copy
Gene/Insert
  Gene/Insert name: P1_EYK300-5AB
  Species: Synthetic
  Insert size (bp): 513
  Cloning method: TOPO Cloning
Terms and licenses: Academic/Nonprofit Terms; Industry Terms: Not Available to Industry
How to cite: GGE250 was a gift from Tristan Rossignol (Addgene plasmid # 120746 ; http://n2t.net/addgene:120746 ; RRID:Addgene_120746)
