>Addgene plasmid #120746 | GGE250 | depositor partial sequence | sequence record 229356 | P1_EYK300-5AB
GGTCTCTACGGCGATACGCGTATCGATGCATCTACTTTTCTCTATACTGTACGTTTCAATCTGGGGAAGC
GGAATCCCAAAAGGGAAAGCCGCCGCATTAAGCTCCACAGCGGGAAGCGGAATCCCAAAAGGGAAAGCCG
CCGCATTAAGCTCCACAGCGGGAAGCGGAATCCCAAAAGGGAAAGCCGCCGCATTAAGCTCCACAGCGGG
AAGCGGAATCCCAAAAGGGAAAGCCGCCGCATTAAGCTCCACAGCGGGAAGCGGAATCCCAAAAGGGAAA
GCCGCCGCATTAAGCTCCACAGCCTTGCATAATCCGATGACCTGACTAGTGCGGACAAAGACTATTATTT
CGAGGCAAGGCCACCACGTACCGCGGTCCCAAACTTTTGCAAAGCTGAAAACAGCGTGGGGGTCAACGTG
GATCAGAAAGAGGGGCAGATCAGCTTCTATAAGAAGCTCCTTTCCCCACAATTGGCCCACACGACACTTC
TACACACTTACACATCTACTGGATCCAATGAGAGACC
